Addgene plasmid #197282: pEF HaloTag-SYB2
Purpose: Encodes full-length Synaptobrevin 2 (SYB2) with mutations Q76V and F77W to confer resistance to tetanus cleavage.
Depositing lab: Edwin Chapman. Publication: Synaptic vesicle proteins are selectively delivered to axons in mammalian neurons. Watson ET, Pauers MM, Seibert MJ, Vevea JD, Chapman ER. Elife. 2023 Feb 2;12:e82568. doi: 10.7554/eLife.82568. PubMed 36729040.
Backbone
  Vector backbone: pEF (#11154)
  Vector type: Mammalian Expression
Growth in bacteria
  Bacterial resistance: Ampicillin, 100 μg/mL
  Growth temperature: 37°C
  Growth strain: DH5alpha
  Copy number: High Copy
Gene/Insert
  Gene/Insert name: SYB2 and HaloTag (alt name: VAMP2)
  Species: R. norvegicus (rat)
  Mutation: Q76V and F77W
  Entrez Gene: Vamp2 (a.k.a. RATVAMPB, RATVAMPIR, SYB, Syb2)
  Promoter: EF1alpha
  Cloning method: Ligation Independent Cloning
Terms and licenses: Academic/Nonprofit Terms; Industry Terms: Not Available to Industry
Depositor comments: Please visit https://www.biorxiv.org/content/10.1101/2022.02.08.479521v1 for bioRxiv preprint.
How to cite: pEF HaloTag-SYB2 was a gift from Edwin Chapman (Addgene plasmid # 197282 ; http://n2t.net/addgene:197282 ; RRID:Addgene_197282)
