[The description below was written by a language model from this plasmid's Addgene catalogue record and pLannotate feature annotations shown in this document.]
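Description:
pEF HaloTag-SYB2 is a mammalian expression plasmid of about 5.6 kb built on the pEF backbone. It is maintained in E. coli through a high-copy ColE1/pUC-type origin and selected with ampicillin via the β-lactamase gene and its native promoter. The backbone also carries remnants of bacterial lac regulatory sequence (lac promoter, operator, CAP site and short lacI fragments), along with an SV40 origin of replication, a fragment of the SV40 promoter and an SV40 polyadenylation signal. The SV40 origin can support episomal replication in cells that express large T antigen.

The expression cassette is driven by the strong constitutive human EF-1α promoter, followed by a short multiple-cloning-site remnant and the coding sequence for full-length rat synaptobrevin 2 (SYB2/VAMP2). This protein is the major vesicular SNARE of synaptic vesicles. According to the record, the insert carries the Q76V and F77W substitutions, which make the protein resistant to cleavage by tetanus toxin. Although the plasmid name places HaloTag first, the feature table puts the HaloTag coding sequence downstream of Vamp2, separated by a short gap, which would suggest a C-terminal fusion placing the tag on the lumenal end of this tail-anchored protein. HaloTag is a modified bacterial dehalogenase that bonds covalently to chloroalkane ligands, allowing labelling with fluorescent dyes. A β-globin fragment and the rabbit β-globin poly(A) signal terminate the transcript.

The associated study examined how synaptic vesicle proteins are delivered to axons in mammalian neurons. This is consistent with using the construct to label and track SYB2 in cells, with the toxin-resistant form remaining intact when endogenous synaptobrevin is cleaved.
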