Features (pLannotate 1.2.2; 18 found; start..end, strand, type, name):
    201..789     -  rep_origin     ori: high-copy-number ColE1/pMB1/pBR322/pUC origin of replication
    960..1820    -  CDS            AmpR: β-lactamase; bla; confers resistance to ampicillin, carbenicillin, and related antibiotics
   1821..1925    -  promoter       AmpR promoter: bla
   1956..1974    +  enhancer       CMV enhancer (fragment): human cytomegalovirus immediate early enhancer
   1988..3169    +  promoter       EF-1α promoter: strong constitutive promoter for human elongation factor EF-1α
   3171..3201    +  misc_feature   MCS (fragment): multiple cloning site
   3207..3554    +  CDS            Vamp2: VAMP2_MOUSE - Also known as Syb2. Experimental evidence at protein level: Swiss-Prot protein existence level 1. Involved in the targeting and/or fusion of transport vesicles to their target membrane (PubMed:9430681). Major SNARE protein of synaptic vesicles which mediates fusion of synaptic vesicles to release neurotransmitters. Essential for fast vesicular exocytosis and activity-dependent neurotransmitter release as well as fast endocytosis that mediates rapid reuse of synaptic vesicles (PubMed:15475946). Modulates the gating characteristics of the delayed rectifier voltage- dependent potass
   3576..4457    +  CDS            HaloTag®: modified bacterial dehalogenase that forms covalent bonds with chloroalkane derivatives
   4467..4538    +  CDS            HBB (fragment): HBB_PONPY - Experimental evidence at transcript level: Swiss-Prot protein existence level 2. Involved in oxygen transport from the lung to the various peripheral tissues. From Pongo pygmaeus (Bornean orangutan).
   4609..4664    +  polyA_signal   β-globin poly(A) signal: rabbit β-globin polyadenylation signal (Gil and Proudfoot, 1987)
   5049..5065    -  protein_bind   lac operator: The lac repressor binds to the lac operator to inhibit transcription in E. coli. This inhibition can be relieved by adding lactose or isopropyl-β-D-thiogalactopyranoside (IPTG). lac repressor encoded by lacI
   5073..5103    -  promoter       lac promoter: promoter for the E. coli lac operon
   5118..5139    -  protein_bind   CAP binding site: CAP binding activates transcription in the presence of cAMP. E. coli catabolite activator protein
   5152..5191    -  CDS            lacI (fragment): lac repressor; lacI; The lac repressor binds to the lac operator to inhibit transcription in E. coli. This inhibition can be relieved by adding lactose or isopropyl-β-D-thiogalactopyranoside (IPTG).
   5198..5220    +  promoter       SV40 promoter (fragment): SV40 enhancer and early promoter
   5244..5379    +  rep_origin     SV40 ori: SV40 origin of replication
   5399..5533    +  polyA_signal   SV40 poly(A) signal: SV40 polyadenylation signal
   5535..18      -  CDS            lacI (fragment) (across the origin): lac repressor; lacI; The lac repressor binds to the lac operator to inhibit transcription in E. coli. This inhibition can be relieved by adding lactose or isopropyl-β-D-thiogalactopyranoside (IPTG).
>Addgene plasmid #197282 | pEF HaloTag-SYB2 | addgene full sequence | sequence record 389100 | Addgene NGS Result
GGTTTGCGTATTGGGCGCTCTTCCGCTTCCTCGCTCACTGACTCGCTGCGCTCGGTCGTTCGGCTGCGGC
GAGCGGTATCAGCTCACTCAAAGGCGGTAATACGGTTATCCACAGAATCAGGGGATAACGCAGGAAAGAA
CATGTGAGCAAAAGGCCAGCAAAAGGCCAGGAACCGTAAAAAGGCCGCGTTGCTGGCGTTTTTCCATAGG
CTCCGCCCCCCTGACGAGCATCACAAAAATCGACGCTCAAGTCAGAGGTGGCGAAACCCGACAGGACTAT
AAAGATACCAGGCGTTTCCCCCTGGAAGCTCCCTCGTGCGCTCTCCTGTTCCGACCCTGCCGCTTACCGG
ATACCTGTCCGCCTTTCTCCCTTCGGGAAGCGTGGCGCTTTCTCATAGCTCACGCTGTAGGTATCTCAGT
TCGGTGTAGGTCGTTCGCTCCAAGCTGGGCTGTGTGCACGAACCCCCCGTTCAGCCCGACCGCTGCGCCT
TATCCGGTAACTATCGTCTTGAGTCCAACCCGGTAAGACACGACTTATCGCCACTGGCAGCAGCCACTGG
TAACAGGATTAGCAGAGCGAGGTATGTAGGCGGTGCTACAGAGTTCTTGAAGTGGTGGCCTAACTACGGC
TACACTAGAAGAACAGTATTTGGTATCTGCGCTCTGCTGAAGCCAGTTACCTTCGGAAAAAGAGTTGGTA
GCTCTTGATCCGGCAAACAAACCACCGCTGGTAGCGGTGGTTTTTTTGTTTGCAAGCAGCAGATTACGCG
CAGAAAAAAAGGATCTCAAGAAGATCCTTTGATCTTTTCTACGGGGTCTGACGCTCAGTGGAACGAAAAC
TCACGTTAAGGGATTTTGGTCATGAGATTATCAAAAAGGATCTTCACCTAGATCCTTTTAAATTAAAAAT
GAAGTTTTAAATCAATCTAAAGTATATATGAGTAAACTTGGTCTGACAGTTACCAATGCTTAATCAGTGA
GGCACCTATCTCAGCGATCTGTCTATTTCGTTCATCCATAGTTGCCTGACTCCCCGTCGTGTAGATAACT
ACGATACGGGAGGGCTTACCATCTGGCCCCAGTGCTGCAATGATACCGCGAGACCCACGCTCACCGGCTC
CAGATTTATCAGCAATAAACCAGCCAGCCGGAAGGGCCGAGCGCAGAAGTGGTCCTGCAACTTTATCCGC
CTCCATCCAGTCTATTAATTGTTGCCGGGAAGCTAGAGTAAGTAGTTCGCCAGTTAATAGTTTGCGCAAC
GTTGTTGCCATTGCTACAGGCATCGTGGTGTCACGCTCGTCGTTTGGTATGGCTTCATTCAGCTCCGGTT
CCCAACGATCAAGGCGAGTTACATGATCCCCCATGTTGTGCAAAAAAGCGGTTAGCTCCTTCGGTCCTCC
GATCGTTGTCAGAAGTAAGTTGGCCGCAGTGTTATCACTCATGGTTATGGCAGCACTGCATAATTCTCTT
ACTGTCATGCCATCCGTAAGATGCTTTTCTGTGACTGGTGAGTACTCAACCAAGTCATTCTGAGAATAGT
GTATGCGGCGACCGAGTTGCTCTTGCCCGGCGTCAATACGGGATAATACCGCGCCACATAGCAGAACTTT
AAAAGTGCTCATCATTGGAAAACGTTCTTCGGGGCGAAAACTCTCAAGGATCTTACCGCTGTTGAGATCC
AGTTCGATGTAACCCACTCGTGCACCCAACTGATCTTCAGCATCTTTTACTTTCACCAGCGTTTCTGGGT
GAGCAAAAACAGGAAGGCAAAATGCCGCAAAAAAGGGAATAAGGGCGACACGGAAATGTTGAATACTCAT
ACTCTTCCTTTTTCAATATTATTGAAGCATTTATCAGGGTTATTGTCTCATGAGCGGATACATATTTGAA
TGTATTTAGAAAAATAAACAAATAGGGGTTCCGCGCACATTTCCCCGAAAAGTGCCACCTGGGTCGACAT
TGATTATTGACTAGATCATCGCGTGAGGCTCCGGTGCCCGTCAGTGGGCAGAGCGCACATCGCCCACAGT
CCCCGAGAAGTTGGGGGGAGGGGTCGGCAATTGAACCGGTGCCTAGAGAAGGTGGCGCGGGGTAAACTGG
GAAAGTGATGTCGTGTACTGGCTCCGCCTTTTTCCCGAGGGTGGGGGAGAACCGTATATAAGTGCAGTAG
TCGCCGTGAACGTTCTTTTTCGCAACGGGTTTGCCGCCAGAACACAGGTAAGTGCCGTGTGTGGTTCCCG
CGGGCCTGGCCTCTTTACGGGTTATGGCCCTTGCGTGCCTTGAATTACTTCCACGCCCCTGGCTGCAGTA
CGTGATTCTTGATCCCGAGCTTCGGGTTGGAAGTGGGTGGGAGAGTTCGAGGCCTTGCGCTTAAGGAGCC
CCTTCGCCTCGTGCTTGAGTTGAGGCCTGGCCTGGGCGCTGGGGCCGCCGCGTGCGAATCTGGTGGCACC
TTCGCGCCTGTCTCGCTGCTTTCGATAAGTCTCTAGCCATTTAAAATTTTTGATGACCTGCTGCGACGCT
TTTTTTCTGGCAAGATAGTCTTGTAAATGCGGGCCAAGATCTGCACACTGGTATTTCGGTTTTTGGGGCC
GCGGGCGGCGACGGGGCCCGTGCGTCCCAGCGCACATGTTCGGCGAGGCGGGGCCTGCGAGCGCGGCCAC
CGAGAATCGGACGGGGGTAGTCTCAAGCTGGCCGGCCTGCTCTGGTGCCTGGCCTCGCGCCGCCGTGTAT
CGCCCCGCCCTGGGCGGCAAGGCTGGCCCGGTCGGCACCAGTTGCGTGAGCGGAAAGATGGCCGCTTCCC
GGCCCTGCTGCAGGGAGCTCAAAATGGAGGACGCGGCGCTCGGGAGAGCGGGCGGGTGAGTCACCCACAC
AAAGGAAAAGGGCCTTTCCGTCCTCAGCCGTCGCTTCATGTGACTCCACGGAGTACCGGGCGCCGTCCAG
GCACCTCGATTAGTTCTCGAGCTTTTGGAGTACGTCGTCTTTAGGTTGGGGGGAGGGGTTTTATGCGATG
GAGTTTCCCCACACTGAGTGGGTGGAGACTGAAGTTAGGCCAGCTTGGCACTTGATGTAATTCTCCTTGG
AATTTGCCCTTTTTGAGTTTGGATCTTGGTTCATTCTCAAGCCTCAGACAGTGGTTCAAAGTTTTTTTCT
TCCATTTCAGGTGTCGTGAGGAATTCTGCAGTCGACGGTACCGCGGGCCCGCCACCATGTCGGCTACCGC
TGCCACCGTCCCGCCTGCCGCCCCGGCCGGCGAGGGTGGCCCCCCTGCACCTCCTCCAAATCTTACCAGT
AACAGGAGACTGCAGCAGACCCAGGCCCAGGTGGATGAGGTGGTGGACATCATGAGGGTGAATGTGGACA
AGGTCCTGGAGCGGGACCAGAAGCTATCGGAACTGGATGATCGCGCAGATGCCCTCCAGGCAGGGGCCTC
CGTGTGGGAAACAAGTGCAGCCAAGCTCAAGCGCAAATACTGGTGGAAAAACCTCAAGATGATGATCATC
TTGGGAGTGATTTGCGCCATCATCCTCATCATCATCATCGTTTACTTCAGCACTGGATCCGGAAGTTCGG
GGTCCGAAATCGGTACTGGCTTTCCATTCGACCCCCATTATGTGGAAGTCCTGGGCGAGCGCATGCACTA
CGTCGATGTTGGTCCGCGCGATGGCACCCCTGTGCTGTTCCTGCACGGTAACCCGACCTCCTCCTACGTG
TGGCGCAACATCATCCCGCATGTTGCACCGACCCATCGCTGCATTGCTCCAGACCTGATCGGTATGGGCA
AATCCGACAAACCAGACCTGGGTTATTTCTTCGACGACCACGTCCGCTTCATGGATGCCTTCATCGAAGC
CCTGGGTCTGGAAGAGGTCGTCCTGGTCATTCACGACTGGGGCTCCGCTCTGGGTTTCCACTGGGCCAAG
CGCAATCCAGAGCGCGTCAAAGGTATTGCATTTATGGAGTTCATCCGCCCTATCCCGACCTGGGACGAAT
GGCCAGAATTTGCCCGCGAGACCTTCCAGGCCTTCCGCACCACCGACGTCGGCCGCAAGCTGATCATCGA
TCAGAACGTTTTTATCGAGGGTACGCTGCCGATGGGTGTCGTCCGCCCGCTGACTGAAGTCGAGATGGAC
CATTACCGCGAGCCGTTCCTGAATCCTGTTGACCGCGAGCCACTGTGGCGCTTCCCAAACGAGCTGCCAA
TCGCCGGTGAGCCAGCGAACATCGTCGCGCTGGTCGAAGAATACATGGACTGGCTGCACCAGTCCCCTGT
CCCGAAGCTGCTGTTCTGGGGCACCCCAGGCGTTCTGATCCCACCGGCCGAAGCCGCTCGCCTGGCCAAA
AGCCTGCCTAACTGCAAGGCTGTGGACATCGGCCCGGGTCTGAATCTGCTGCAAGAAGACAACCCGGACC
TGATCGGCAGCGAGATCGCGCGCTGGCTGTCTACTCTGGAGATTTCCTAAGGCCGCACTCCTCAGGTGCA
GGCTGCCTATCAGAAGGTGGTGGCTGGTGTGGCCAATGCCCTGGCTCACAAATACCACTGAGATCTTTTT
CCCTCTGCCAAAAATTATGGGGACATCATGAAGCCCCTTGAGCATCTGACTTCTGGCTAATAAAGGAAAT
TTATTTTCATTGCAATAGTGTGTTGGAATTTTTTGTGTCTCTCACTCGGAAGGACATATGGGAGGGCAAA
TCATTTAAAACATCAGAATGAGTATTTGGTTTAGAGTTTGGCAACATATGCCCATATGCTGGCTGCCATG
AACAAAGGTTGGCTATAAAGAGGTCATCAGTATATGAAACAGCCCCCTGCTGTCCATTCCTTATTCCATA
GAAAAGCCTTGACTTGAGGTTAGATTTTTTTTATATTTTGTTTTGTGTTATTTTTTTCTTTAACATCCCT
AAAATTTTCCTTACATGTTTTACTAGCCAGATTTTTCCTCCTCTCCTGACTACTCCCAGTCATAGCTGTC
CCTCTTCTCTTATGGAGATCCCTCGACCTGCAGCCCAAGCTTGGCGTAATCATGGTCATAGCTGTTTCCT
GTGTGAAATTGTTATCCGCTCACAATTCCACACAACATACGAGCCGGAAGCATAAAGTGTAAAGCCTGGG
GTGCCTAATGAGTGAGCTAACTCACATTAATTGCGTTGCGCTCACTGCCCGCTTTCCAGTCGGGAAACCT
GTCGTGCCAGCGGATCCGCATCTCAATTAGTCAGCAACCATAGTCCCGCCCCTAACTCCGCCCATCCCGC
CCCTAACTCCGCCCAGTTCCGCCCATTCTCCGCCCCATGGCTGACTAATTTTTTTTATTTATGCAGAGGC
CGAGGCCGCCTCGGCCTCTGAGCTATTCCAGAAGTAGTGAGGAGGCTTTTTTGGAGGCCTAGGCTTTTGC
AAAAAGCTAACTTGTTTATTGCAGCTTATAATGGTTACAAATAAAGCAATAGCATCACAAATTTCACAAA
TAAAGCATTTTTTTCACTGCATTCTAGTTGTGGTTTGTCCAAACTCATCAATGTATCTTATCATGTCTGG
ATCCGCTGCATTAATGAATCGGCCAACGCGCGGGGAGAGGC
